Addgene plasmid #185940: pMRE-Himar-157
Purpose: Himar transposon delivery plasmid that delivers a green fluorescent mClover3 protein gene
Depositing lab: Mitja Remus-Emsermann. Depositing organization: Freie Universitaet Berlin. Publication: Chromatic Bacteria v.2-A Himar1 Transposon-Based Delivery Vector to Extend the Host Range of a Toolbox to Fluorescently Tag Bacteria. Stocks C, Schlechter R, Remus-Emsermann M. Bacteria 2022, 1(1), 56-65 10.3390/bacteria1010006.
Backbone
  Vector backbone: Unspecified
  Vector type: Bacterial Expression
Growth in bacteria
  Bacterial resistance: Chloramphenicol and Kanamycin, 25 & 50 μg/mL
  Growth temperature: 37°C
  Growth strain: S17-1
  Copy number: High Copy
Gene/Insert
  Gene/Insert name: mClover3
  Species: Synthetic
  Cloning method: Gibson Cloning
Terms and licenses: Academic/Nonprofit Terms; Industry Terms: Not Available to Industry
Depositor comments: Please visit https://www.biorxiv.org/content/10.1101/2021.03.26.437257v1 for bioRxiv preprint.
How to cite: pMRE-Himar-157 was a gift from Mitja Remus-Emsermann (Addgene plasmid # 185940 ; http://n2t.net/addgene:185940 ; RRID:Addgene_185940)
