[The description below was written by a language model from this plasmid's Addgene catalogue record and pLannotate feature annotations shown in this document.]
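Description:
pMRE-Himar-157 is a bacterial transposon delivery plasmid of about 6.3 kb, part of a toolbox for fluorescently tagging bacteria, and it carries a gene for the green fluorescent protein mClover3 on a Himar (mariner-family) transposon. The backbone is not specified in the record. The feature table shows an R6K γ origin, which depends on the pi initiator protein supplied by the host. In recipients lacking pi, the plasmid would be expected to behave as a suicide vector. An incP oriT allows conjugative mobilisation, consistent with the listed host strain S17-1, a standard conjugation donor. Selection is by chloramphenicol and kanamycin, matching the annotated cat gene (with a fragment of its promoter and a downstream rrnB T1 terminator) and an aphA-3 type KanR gene.

The payload region runs from KanR through a full-length mClover3 coding sequence followed by a lambda t0 terminator, and then the cat cassette. The promoter driving mClover3 is not annotated, and neither the Himar1 transposase gene nor the transposon inverted repeats were recognised by the automated annotation, so the exact transposon boundaries and which markers are co-delivered cannot be read from the table. An unannotated stretch downstream of the lac promoter/operator and CAP site could hold the transposase, but this is not stated. Short hits to a Tn5 transposase, a Bacteroides transposase, β-lactamase, lacZα, M13 ori and a pBluescript MCS are only fragments, probably remnants of earlier vectors, and no functional ampicillin resistance is indicated.

The intended use is conjugative transfer into diverse bacteria, followed by random chromosomal insertion of the transposon to give stably fluorescent, antibiotic-selectable strains for imaging or tracking.
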