Features (pLannotate 1.2.2; 19 found; start..end, strand, type, name):
     36..52      +  promoter       AmpR promoter (fragment): bla
     53..274     +  CDS            AmpR (fragment): β-lactamase; bla; confers resistance to ampicillin, carbenicillin, and related antibiotics
    379..523     +  rep_origin     M13 ori (fragment): M13 bacteriophage origin of replication; arrow indicates direction of (+) strand synthesis
    588..976     +  rep_origin     R6K γ ori: γ replication origin from E. coli plasmid R6K; requires the R6K initiator protein pi for replication
   1087..1127    +  misc_feature   MCS (fragment): pBluescript multiple cloning site
   1129..1374    -  CDS            TRA4_BACFG (fragment): Protein inferred from homology: Swiss-Prot protein existence level 3. Required for the transposition of the insertion element. From Bacteroides fragilis.
   1474..2268    +  CDS            KanR: aminoglycoside phosphotransferase; aphA-3; confers resistance to kanamycin
   2276..2593    +  CDS            tnpA (fragment): TN5P_ECOLX - Also known as tnp. Experimental evidence at protein level: Swiss-Prot protein existence level 1. Mediates transposition of transposon Tn5 by a 'cut and paste' mechanism. First, the monomeric transposase binds the 19 bp inverted DNA repeats flanking the transposon. Then, dimerization of the DNA- bound transposase creates a synaptic DNA complex. After nicking of the first DNA strand, excision of the transposon proceeds through a series of intermediates. The transposase then mediates the insertion of the transposon at a new site by strand transfer. The activity of the wild- type tran
   2630..3349    +  CDS            mClover3: bright green-yellow fluorescent protein derived from mClover2, with improved photostability (Bajar et al., 2003) mammalian codon-optimized
   3366..3460    +  terminator     lambda t0 terminator: transcription terminator from phage lambda
   3475..3503    +  promoter       cat promoter (fragment): promoter of the E. coli cat gene encoding chloramphenicol acetyltransferase
   3504..4160    +  CDS            cat: CAT_ECOLX - Experimental evidence at protein level: Swiss-Prot protein existence level 1. This enzyme is an effector of chloramphenicol resistance in bacteria. From Escherichia coli. This protein is used as a marker in many commonly used cloning vectors, such as pACYC184.
   4228..4314    +  terminator     rrnB T1 terminator: Escherichia coli rrnB; transcription terminator T1 from the E. coli rrnB gene
   4458..4658    +  CDS            bla(M) (fragment): β-lactamase lacking the signal sequence; bla(M); allows cytosolic expression of β-lactamase
   4659..4725    -  CDS            lacZα (fragment): LacZα fragment of β-galactosidase; lacZ fragment
   4809..4917    -  oriT           oriT: incP origin of transfer
   5064..5085    +  protein_bind   CAP binding site: CAP binding activates transcription in the presence of cAMP. E. coli catabolite activator protein
   5100..5130    +  promoter       lac promoter: promoter for the E. coli lac operon
   5138..5154    +  protein_bind   lac operator: The lac repressor binds to the lac operator to inhibit transcription in E. coli. This inhibition can be relieved by adding lactose or isopropyl-β-D-thiogalactopyranoside (IPTG). lac repressor encoded by lacI
>Addgene plasmid #185940 | pMRE-Himar-157 | addgene full sequence | sequence record 378616 | Addgene NGS Result
CTAGATGCATGCTCGAGCGGCCGCCAGTGTGATGGATTGAAAAAGGAAGAGTATGAGTATTCAACATTTC
CGTGTCGCCCTTATTCCCTTTTTTGCGGCATTTTGCCTTCCTGTTTTTGCTCACCCAGAAACGCTGGTGA
AAGTAAAAGATGCTGAAGATCAGTTGGGTGCACGAGTGGGTTACATCGAACTGGATCTCAACAGCGGTAA
GATCCTTGAGAGTTTTCGCCCCGAAGAACGTTTTCCAATGATGAGCACTTTTAAAGTTCTGCTAACAGGT
TGGCTGATAAGTCCCCGGTCTGACACATAGATGGCGTCGCTAGTATTAAATGCATATTATTTTTATATAG
TACCAACCTTCAAATGATTCCCAGATCTCAAACTGGAACAACACTCAACCCTATCTCGGTCTATTCTTTT
GATTTATAAGGGATTTTGCCGATTTCGGCCTATTGGTTAAAAAATGAGCTGATTTAACAAAAATTTAACG
CGAATTTTAACAAAATATTAACGCTTACAATTTAGGTGGCACTTTTCGGGGAAATGTGCGCGGAACCAGA
TCCGGCCACGATGCGTCCGGCGTAGAGGATCTGAAGATCAGCAGTTCAACCTGTTGATAGTACGTACTAA
GCTCTCATGTTTCACGTACTAAGCTCTCATGTTTAACGTACTAAGCTCTCATGTTTAACGAACTAAACCC
TCATGGCTAACGTACTAAGCTCTCATGGCTAACGTACTAAGCTCTCATGTTTCACGTACTAAGCTCTCAT
GTTTGAACAATAAAATTAATATAAATCAGCAACTTAAATAGCCTCTAAGGTTTTAAGTTTTATAAGAAAA
AAAAGAATATATAAGGCTTTTAAAGCTTTTAAGGTTTAACGGTTGTGGACAACAAGCCAGGGATGTAACG
CACTGAGAAGCCCTTAGAGCCTCTCAAAGCAATTTTGAGTGACACAGGAACACTTAACGGCTGACATGGG
AATTCTTGAAGACGAAAGGGCCTCGTGATACGCCTATTTTTATAGGTTAATGTCATGATAATAATGGTTT
CTTAGACGTCAGGTGGCACTTTTCGGGGTTAATTAAGGGCTGCAGGAATTCGATATCAAGCTTATCGATA
CCGTCGAAATTCTGATTAATAATTTGTTTAAATTTTTCGTTTGGCGTGAGGTATCCAAGTCTTTTACGAG
GTCGATTATTGAGTTTATTTTCAATCCACTTAATCTGTTTGTTGGTTACTTCACTAAAGTCCTTACCCTT
TGGGATATACTGCCTGATAAGCCCGTTGGTGTTTTCATTGGCACCACGTTCCCATGAGTGGTATGGTTTG
CAAAAATAGAATTTTATTTCCAATTTTTGCGCAATTTCCTCGTGCTCTAGAATATAAACTGCCAGGAATT
GGGGATCGGATTCGAGCTAAGAATTCCCTTGGGGTATCTTTAAATACTGTAGAAAAGAGGAAGGAAATAA
TAAATGGCTAAAATGAGAATATCACCGGAATTGAAAAAACTGATCGAAAAATACCGCTGCGTAAAAGATA
CGGAAGGAATGTCTCCTGCTAAGGTATATAAGCTGGTGGGAGAAAATGAAAACCTATATTTAAAAATGAC
GGACAGCCGGTATAAAGGGACCACCTATGATGTGGAACGGGAAAAGGACATGATGCTATGGCTGGAAGGA
AAGCTGCCTGTTCCAAAGGTCCTGCACTTTGAACGGCATGATGGCTGGAGCAATCTGCTCATGAGTGAGG
CCGATGGCGTCCTTTGCTCGGAAGAGTATGAAGATGGACAAAGCCCTGAAAAGATTATCGAGCTGTATGC
GGAGTGCATCAGGCTCTTTCACTCCATCGACATATCGGATTGTCCCTATACGAATAGCTTAGACAGCCGC
TTAGCCGAATTGGATTACTTACTGAATAACGATCTGGCCGATGTGGATTGCGAAAACTGGGAAGAAGACA
CTCCATTTAAAGATCCGCGCGAGCTGTATGATTTTTTAAAGACGGAAAAGCCCGAAGAGGAACTTGTCTT
TTCCCACGGCGACCTGGGAGACAGCAACATCTTTGTGAAAGATGGCAAAGTAAGTGGCTTTATTGATCTT
GGGAGAAGCGGCAGGGCGGACAAGTGGTATGACATTGCCTTCTGCGTCCGGTCGATCAGGGAGGATGTCG
GGGAAGAACAGTATGTCGAGCTATTTTTTGACTTACTGGGGATCAAGCCTGATTGGGAGAAAATAAAATA
TTATATTTTACTGGATGAATTGTTTTAGAGCTCGCACGCTGCCGCAAGCACTCAGGGCGCAAGGGCTGCT
AAAGGAAGCGGAACACGTAGAAAGCCAGTCCGCAGAAACGGTGCTGACCCCGGATGAATGTCAGCTACTG
GGCTATCTGGACAAGGGAAAACGCAAGCGCAAAGAGAAAGCAGGTAGCTTGCAGTGGGCTTACATGGCGA
TAGCTAGACTGGGCGGTTTTATGGACAGCAAGCGAACCGGAATTGCCAGCTGGGGCGCCCTCTGGTAAGG
TTGGGAAGCCCTGCAAAGTAAACTGGATGGCTTTCTTGCCGCCAAGGATCTGATGGCGCAGGGGATCAAG
ATCTGATCAAGAGACAGGATACTAGTGGAGGAAGAAAAAATGGTGAGCAAGGGCGAGGAGCTGTTCACCG
GGGTGGTGCCCATCCTGGTCGAGCTGGACGGCGACGTAAACGGCCACAAGTTCAGCGTCCGCGGCGAGGG
CGAGGGCGATGCCACCAACGGCAAGCTGACCCTGAAGTTCATCTGCACCACCGGCAAGCTGCCCGTGCCC
TGGCCCACCCTCGTGACCACCTTCGGCTACGGCGTGGCCTGCTTCAGCCGCTACCCCGACCACATGAAGC
AGCACGACTTCTTCAAGTCCGCCATGCCCGAAGGCTACGTCCAGGAGCGCACCATCTCTTTCAAGGACGA
CGGTACCTACAAGACCCGCGCCGAGGTGAAGTTCGAGGGCGACACCCTGGTGAACCGCATCGAGCTGAAG
GGCATCGACTTCAAGGAGGACGGCAACATCCTGGGGCACAAGCTGGAGTACAACTTCAACAGCCACTACG
TCTATATCACGGCCGACAAGCAGAAGAACTGCATCAAGGCTAACTTCAAGATCCGCCACAACGTTGAGGA
CGGCAGCGTGCAGCTCGCCGACCACTACCAGCAGAACACCCCCATCGGCGACGGCCCCGTGCTGCTGCCC
GACAACCACTACCTGAGCCATCAGTCCAAGCTGAGCAAAGACCCCAACGAGAAGCGCGATCACATGGTCC
TGCTGGAGTTCGTGACCGCCGCCGGGATTACACATGGCATGGACGAGCTGTACAAGTAATAATTAGCTGA
GCTTGGACTCCTGTTGATAGATCCAGTAATGACCTCAGAACTCCATCTGGATTTGTTCAGAACGCTCGGT
TGCCGCCGGGCGTTTTTTATTGGTGAGAATCCAAGCTAGCTTGGCGAGATTTTCAGGAGCTAAGGAAGCT
AAAATGGAGAAAAAAATCACTGGATATACCACCGTTGATATATCCCAATGGCATCGTAAAGAACATTTTG
AGGCATTTCAGTCAGTTGCTCAATGTACCTATAACCAGACCGTTCAGCTGGATATTACGGCCTTTTTAAA
GACCGTAAAGAAAAATAAGCACAAGTTTTATCCGGCCTTTATTCACATTCTTGCCCGCCTGATGAATGCT
CATCCGGAATTTCGTATGGCAATGAAAGACGGTGAGCTGGTGATATGGGATAGTGTTCACCCTTGTTACA
CCGTTTTCCATGAGCAAACTGAAACGTTTTCATCGCTCTGGAGTGAATACCACGACGATTTCCGGCAGTT
TCTACACATATATTCGCAAGATGTGGCGTGTTACGGTGAAAACCTGGCCTATTTCCCTAAAGGGTTTATT
GAGAATATGTTTTTCGTCTCAGCCAATCCCTGGGTGAGTTTCACCAGTTTTGATTTAAACGTGGCCAATA
TGGACAACTTCTTCGCCCCCGTTTTCACCATGGGCAAATATTATACGCAAGGCGACAAGGTGCTGATGCC
GCTGGCGATTCAGGTTCATCATGCCGTTTGTGATGGCTTCCATGTCGGCAGAATGCTTAATGAATTACAA
CAGTACTGCGATGAGTGGCAGGGCGGGGCGTAATTTTTTTAAGGCAGTTATTGGTGCCCTTAAACGCCTG
GGGTAATGACTCTCTAGCTTGAGGCATCAAATAAAACGAAAGGCTCAGTCGAAAGACTGGGCCTTTCGTT
TTATCTGTTGTTTGTCGGTGAACGCTCTCCTGAGTAGGACAAATCCGCCGCTAGGAGCTTGCGGCCGCCA
GCCCGGGCAATTCGAGGGGTATCGCTCTTGAAGGGAACTATGTTGAATAATAAAAACGAATTTTCACAAA
AAAATGTGTTTTTCTTTGTTAGACCGGGGACTTATCAGCCAACCTGTTATGTGGCGCGGTATTATCCCGT
ATTGACGCCGGGCAAGAGCAACTCGGTCGCCGCATACACTATTCTCAGAATGACTTGGTTGAGTACTCAC
CAGTCACAGAAAAGCATCTTACGGATGGCATGACAGTAAGAGAATTATGCAGTGCTGCCATAACCATGAG
TGATAACACTGCGGCCAACTTACTTCTGACAACGATCGAGGCGATTAAGTTGGGTAACGCCAGGGTTTTC
CCAGTCACGACGTTGTAAAACGACGGCCAGTGAATTAATTCTTGAAGACGAAAGGGCCTCGTGATACGCC
TATTTTTATAGGTTAATGTCATGATAATAATGGTTTCTTAGAGCTTATCGGCCAGCCTCGCAGAGCAGGA
TTCCCGTTGAGCACCGCCAGGTGCGAATAAGGGACAGTGAAGAAGGAACACCCGCTCGCGGGTGGGCCTA
CTTCACCTATCCTGCCCGGCTGACGCCGTTGGATACACCAAGGAAAGTCTACACGAACCCTTTGGCAAAA
TCCTGTATATCGTGCGAAAAAGGATGGATATACCGAAAAAATCGCTATAATGACCCCGAAGCAGGGTTAT
GCAGCGGGTGAGCGCAACGCAATTAATGTGAGTTAGCTCACTCATTAGGCACCCCAGGCTTTACACTTTA
TGCTTCCGGCTCGTATGTTGTGTGGAATTGTGAGCGGATAACAATTTCACACAGGAAACACATATGGAAA
AAAAGGAATTTCGTGTTTTGATAAAATACTGTTTTCTGAAGGGAAAAAATACAGTGGAAGCAAAAACTTG
GCTTGATAATGAGTTTCCGGACTCTGCCCCAGGGAAATCAACAATAATTGATTGGTATGCAAAATTCAAG
CGTGGTGAAATGAGCACGGAGGACGGTGAACGCAGTGGACGCCCGAAAGAGGTGGTTACCGACGAAAACA
TCAAAAAAATCCACAAAATGATTTTGAATGACCGTAAAATGAAGTTGATCGAGATAGCAGAGGCCTTAAA
GATATCAAAGGAACGTGTTGGTCATATCATTCATCAATATTTGGATATGCGGAAGCTCTGTGCAAAATGG
GTGCCGCGCGAGCTCACATTTGACCAAAAACAACAACGTGTTGATGATTCTGAGCGGTGTTTGCAGCTGT
TAACTCGTAATACACCCGAGTTTTTCCGTCGATATGTGACAATGGATGAAACATGGCTCCATCACTACAC
TCCTGAGTCCAATCGACAGTCGGCTGAGTGGACAGCGACCGGTGAACCGTCTCCGAAGCGTGGAAAGACT
CAAAAGTCCGCTGGCAAAGTAATGGCCTCTGTTTTTTGGGATGCGCATGGAATAATTTTTATCGATTATC
TTGAGAAGGGAAAAACCATCAACAGTGACTATTATATGGCGTTATTGGAGCGTTTGAAGGTCGAAATCGC
GGCAAAACGGCCCCACATGAAGAAGAAAAAAGTGTTGTTCCACCAAGACAACGCACCGTGCCACAAGTCA
TTGAGAACGATGGCAAAAATTCATGAATTGGGCTTCGAATTGCTTCCCCACCCGCCGTATTCTCCAGATC
TGGCCCCCAGCGACTTTTTCTTGTTCTCAGACCTCAAAAGGATGCTCGCAGGGAAAAAATTTGGCTGCAA
TGAAGAGGTGATCGCCGAAACTGAGGCCTATTTTGAGGCAAAACCGAAGGAGTACTACCAAAATGGTATC
AAAAAATTGGAAGGTCGTTATAATCGTTGTATCGCTCTTGAAGGGAACTATGTTGAATAATAAAAACGAA
TTTTCACAAAAAAATGTGTTTTTCTTTGTTAGACCGGATCTGCAGAATTCCAGCACACTGGCGGCCGTTA
